Addgene plasmid #203573: pLX304-BCL-XL-Y195F
Purpose: Expresses V5-tagged BCL-XL with partial drug resistance to A-1331852 in mammalian cells.
Depositing lab: Abhishek Chakraborty. Depositing organization: Cleveland Clinic Foundation. Publication: A Mesenchymal Tumor Cell State Confers Increased Dependency on the BCL-XL Antiapoptotic Protein in Kidney Cancer. Grubb T, Maganti S, Krill-Burger JM, Fraser C, Stransky L, Radivoyevitch T, Sarosiek KA, Vazquez F, Kaelin WG, Chakraborty AA. Clin Cancer Res. 2022 Nov 1;28(21):4689-4701. doi: 10.1158/1078-0432.CCR-22-0669. PubMed 35776130.
Backbone
  Vector backbone: pLX304
  Backbone size w/o insert (bp): 9377
  Total vector size (bp): 8428
  Vector type: Mammalian Expression, Lentiviral
  Selectable markers: Blasticidin
Growth in bacteria
  Bacterial resistance: Ampicillin, 100 μg/mL
  Growth temperature: 30°C
  Growth strain: NEB Stable
  Copy number: High Copy
Gene/Insert
  Gene/Insert name: BCL2L1 (alt name: BCL2 like 1)
  Species: H. sapiens (human)
  Insert size (bp): 774
  Mutation: Changed Tyrosine 195 to Phenylalanine for partial drug resistance to A-1331852
  GenBank ID: 598
  Entrez Gene: BCL2L1 (a.k.a. BCL-XL/S, BCL2L, BCLX, Bcl-X, PPP1R52)
  Promoter: CMV
  Tag / fusion protein: V5-tagged (C terminal on backbone)
  Cloning method: Gateway Cloning
  Sequencing primers: 5′ CMV-F; 3′ WPRE-R
Terms and licenses: Academic/Nonprofit Terms; Industry Terms: Not Available to Industry
Depositor comments: BCL-XL was sub-cloned, using gateway cloning, from a BCL-XL-GFP fusion construct obtained from Dr. Ruth Keri's laboratory (CCF). Mutations to generate a Y195F change were introduced using Site-directed mutagenesis.
How to cite: pLX304-BCL-XL-Y195F was a gift from Abhishek Chakraborty (Addgene plasmid # 203573 ; http://n2t.net/addgene:203573 ; RRID:Addgene_203573)
