[The description below was written by a language model from this plasmid's Addgene catalogue record and pLannotate feature annotations shown in this document.]
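Description:
pLX304-BCL-XL-Y195F is a lentiviral mammalian expression plasmid built on the Gateway-compatible pLX304 backbone and carrying human BCL2L1 (the antiapoptotic protein BCL-XL) with a tyrosine-to-phenylalanine substitution at residue 195. According to the record, this change confers partial resistance to the BCL-XL inhibitor A-1331852. The open reading frame sits between attB1 and attB2 sites left by Gateway recombination, is driven by the CMV immediate early enhancer/promoter, and reads through into a backbone-encoded C-terminal V5 epitope tag for detection. A WPRE downstream of the tag enhances transcript stability and expression. The depositor notes that the coding sequence was subcloned from a BCL-XL-GFP fusion construct and that the mutation was introduced by site-directed mutagenesis.

The viral framework is of the third-generation, self-inactivating type: an RSV promoter drives a truncated HIV-1 5' LTR, followed by the Ψ packaging signal, a partial gag sequence, the Rev response element and a cPPT/CTS, with a ΔU3 3' LTR and an SV40 polyadenylation signal closing the transfer unit. Within the proviral region, a human PGK promoter expresses blasticidin S deaminase, allowing blasticidin selection of transduced cells. In bacteria, the plasmid is maintained through a high-copy ColE1/pUC-type origin and ampicillin resistance; f1 and SV40 origins and lac-derived remnants are also present. The listed backbone size exceeds the total size, as expected when the Gateway cassette of the empty vector is replaced by the smaller insert. The construct suits stable expression of a drug-resistant BCL-XL allele, for example to test whether the effects of A-1331852 are on-target, in line with the associated study of BCL-XL dependency in kidney cancer.
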