Features (pLannotate 1.2.2; 31 found; start..end, strand, type, name):
     66..369     +  enhancer       CMV enhancer: human cytomegalovirus immediate early enhancer
    370..573     +  promoter       CMV promoter: human cytomegalovirus (CMV) immediate early promoter
    596..620     +  protein_bind   attB1: mutant version of attB; recombination site for the Gateway® BP reaction BP Clonase™
    624..1322    +  CDS            BCL2L1: B2CL1_HUMAN - Also known as BCL2L, BCLX. Experimental evidence at protein level: Swiss-Prot protein existence level 1. Isoform Bcl-X(S) promotes apoptosis. From Homo sapiens (Human).
   1327..1351    -  protein_bind   attB2: mutant version of attB; recombination site for the Gateway® BP reaction BP Clonase™
   1353..1394    +  CDS            V5 tag: epitope tag from simian virus 5
   1436..2024    +  misc_feature   WPRE: woodchuck hepatitis virus posttranscriptional regulatory element
   2075..2094    +  misc_feature   cPPT/CTS (fragment): central polypurine tract and central termination sequence of HIV-1
   2096..2329    +  LTR            3' LTR (ΔU3): self-inactivating 3' long terminal repeat (LTR) from HIV-1
   2407..2528    +  polyA_signal   SV40 poly(A) signal: SV40 polyadenylation signal
   2568..2703    +  rep_origin     SV40 ori: SV40 origin of replication
   2724..2742    -  promoter       T7 promoter: promoter for bacteriophage T7 RNA polymerase
   2750..2905    +  CDS            lacZα (fragment): LacZα fragment of β-galactosidase; lacZ fragment
   2910..3338    +  rep_origin     f1 ori (sequence partly withheld): f1 bacteriophage origin of replication; arrow indicates direction of (+) strand synthesis
   3391..3495    +  promoter       AmpR promoter: bla
   3496..4356    +  CDS            AmpR: β-lactamase; bla; confers resistance to ampicillin, carbenicillin, and related antibiotics
   4527..5115    +  rep_origin     ori: high-copy-number ColE1/pMB1/pBR322/pUC origin of replication
   5298..5390    +  CDS            lacI (fragment): lac repressor; lacI; The lac repressor binds to the lac operator to inhibit transcription in E. coli. This inhibition can be relieved by adding lactose or isopropyl-β-D-thiogalactopyranoside (IPTG).
   5403..5424    +  protein_bind   CAP binding site: CAP binding activates transcription in the presence of cAMP. E. coli catabolite activator protein
   5439..5469    +  promoter       lac promoter: promoter for the E. coli lac operon
   5477..5493    +  protein_bind   lac operator: The lac repressor binds to the lac operator to inhibit transcription in E. coli. This inhibition can be relieved by adding lactose or isopropyl-β-D-thiogalactopyranoside (IPTG). lac repressor encoded by lacI
   5538..5556    +  promoter       T3 promoter: promoter for bacteriophage T3 RNA polymerase
   5584..5810    +  promoter       RSV promoter: Rous sarcoma virus enhancer/promoter
   5811..5991    +  LTR            5' LTR (truncated): truncated 5' long terminal repeat (LTR) from HIV-1
   6038..6163    +  misc_feature   HIV-1 Ψ: packaging signal of human immunodeficiency virus type 1
   6147..6510    +  CDS            HIV-1 gag (fragment): gag protein from human immunodeficiency virus 1; gag
   6656..6889    +  misc_feature   RRE: The Rev response element (RRE) of HIV-1 allows for Rev-dependent mRNA export from the nucleus to the cytoplasm.
   7266..7292    +  CDS            Rev (fragment): human immunodeficiency virus 1 (HIV-1) Rev protein; rev; enhances nuclear export of unspliced and incompletely spliced viral mRNAs
   7293..7793    +  promoter       hPGK promoter: human phosphoglycerate kinase 1 promoter
   7805..8200    +  CDS            BSD: blasticidin S deaminase; Aspergillus terreus BSD; confers resistance to blasticidin
   8260..8377    +  misc_feature   cPPT/CTS: central polypurine tract and central termination sequence of HIV-1
>Addgene plasmid #203573 | pLX304-BCL-XL-Y195F | addgene full sequence | sequence record 423558 | Addgene NGS Result
GCCCGGGGTTATTAATAGTAATCAATTACGGGGTCATTAGTTCATAGCCCATATATGGAGTTCCGCGTTA
CATAACTTACGGTAAATGGCCCGCCTGGCTGACCGCCCAACGACCCCCGCCCATTGACGTCAATAATGAC
GTATGTTCCCATAGTAACGCCAATAGGGACTTTCCATTGACGTCAATGGGTGGAGTATTTACGGTAAACT
GCCCACTTGGCAGTACATCAAGTGTATCATATGCCAAGTACGCCCCCTATTGACGTCAATGACGGTAAAT
GGCCCGCCTGGCATTATGCCCAGTACATGACCTTATGGGACTTTCCTACTTGGCAGTACATCTACGTATT
AGTCATCGCTATTACCATGGTGATGCGGTTTTGGCAGTACATCAATGGGCGTGGATAGCGGTTTGACTCA
CGGGGATTTCCAAGTCTCCACCCCATTGACGTCAATGGGAGTTTGTTTTGGCACCAAAATCAACGGGACT
TTCCAAAATGTCGTAACAACTCCGCCCCATTGACGCAAATGGGCGGTAGGCGTGTACGGTGGGAGGTCTA
TATAAGCAGAGCTCTCTGGCTAACTGTCGGGATCAACAAGTTTGTACAAAAAAGCAGGCTACCATGTCTC
AGAGCAACCGGGAGCTGGTGGTTGACTTTCTCTCCTACAAGCTTTCCCAGAAAGGATACAGCTGGAGTCA
GTTTAGTGATGTGGAAGAGAACAGGACTGAGGCCCCAGAAGGGACTGAATCGGAGATGGAGACCCCCAGT
GCCATCAATGGCAACCCATCCTGGCACCTGGCAGACAGCCCCGCGGTGAATGGAGCCACTGGCCACAGCA
GCAGTTTGGATGCCCGGGAGGTGATCCCCATGGCAGCAGTAAAGCAAGCGCTGAGGGAGGCAGGCGACGA
GTTTGAACTGCGGTACCGGCGGGCATTCAGTGACCTGACATCCCAGCTCCACATCACCCCAGGGACAGCA
TATCAGAGCTTTGAACAGGTAGTGAATGAACTCTTCCGGGATGGGGTAAACTGGGGTCGCATTGTGGCCT
TTTTCTCCTTCGGCGGGGCACTGTGCGTGGAAAGCGTAGACAAGGAGATGCAGGTATTGGTGAGTCGGAT
CGCAGCTTGGATGGCCACTTACCTGAATGACCACCTAGAGCCTTGGATCCAGGAGAACGGCGGCTGGGAT
ACTTTTGTGGAACTCTTTGGGAACAATGCAGCAGCCGAGAGCCGAAAGGGCCAGGAACGCTTCAACCGCT
GGTTCCTGACGGGCATGACTGTGGCCGGCGTGGTTCTGCTGGGAAGTTTATTTTCAAGAAAGTGCGACCC
AGCTTTCTTGTACAAAGTGGTTGGTAAGCCTATCCCTAACCCTCTCCTCGGTCTCGATTCTACGTAGTAA
TGAGCTAGCGCTAACCGGTGGCGCGTTAAGTCGACAATCAACCTCTGGATTACAAAATTTGTGAAAGATT
GACTGGTATTCTTAACTATGTTGCTCCTTTTACGCTATGTGGATACGCTGCTTTAATGCCTTTGTATCAT
GCTATTGCTTCCCGTATGGCTTTCATTTTCTCCTCCTTGTATAAATCCTGGTTGCTGTCTCTTTATGAGG
AGTTGTGGCCCGTTGTCAGGCAACGTGGCGTGGTGTGCACTGTGTTTGCTGACGCAACCCCCACTGGTTG
GGGCATTGCCACCACCTGTCAGCTCCTTTCCGGGACTTTCGCTTTCCCCCTCCCTATTGCCACGGCGGAA
CTCATCGCCGCCTGCCTTGCCCGCTGCTGGACAGGGGCTCGGCTGTTGGGCACTGACAATTCCGTGGTGT
TGTCGGGGAAATCATCGTCCTTTCCTTGGCTGCTCGCCTGTGTTGCCACCTGGATTCTGCGCGGGACGTC
CTTCTGCTACGTCCCTTCGGCCCTCAATCCAGCGGACCTTCCTTCCCGCGGCCTGCTGCCGGCTCTGCGG
CCTCTTCCGCGTCTTCGCCTTCGCCCTCAGACGAGTCGGATCTCCCTTTGGGCCGCCTCCCCGCGTCGAC
TTTAAGACCAATGACTTACAAGGCAGCTGTAGATCTTAGCCACTTTTTAAAAGAAAAGGGGGGACTGGAA
GGGCTAATTCACTCCCAACGAAGACAAGATCTGCTTTTTGCTTGTACTGGGTCTCTCTGGTTAGACCAGA
TCTGAGCCTGGGAGCTCTCTGGCTAACTAGGGAACCCACTGCTTAAGCCTCAATAAAGCTTGCCTTGAGT
GCTTCAAGTAGTGTGTGCCCGTCTGTTGTGTGACTCTGGTAACTAGAGATCCCTCAGACCCTTTTAGTCA
GTGTGGAAAATCTCTAGCAGTACGTATAGTAGTTCATGTCATCTTATTATTCAGTATTTATAACTTGCAA
AGAAATGAATATCAGAGAGTGAGAGGAACTTGTTTATTGCAGCTTATAATGGTTACAAATAAAGCAATAG
CATCACAAATTTCACAAATAAAGCATTTTTTTCACTGCATTCTAGTTGTGGTTTGTCCAAACTCATCAAT
GTATCTTATCATGTCTGGCTCTAGCTATCCCGCCCCTAACTCCGCCCATCCCGCCCCTAACTCCGCCCAG
TTCCGCCCATTCTCCGCCCCATGGCTGACTAATTTTTTTTATTTATGCAGAGGCCGAGGCCGCCTCGGCC
TCTGAGCTATTCCAGAAGTAGTGAGGAGGCTTTTTTGGAGGCCTAGGGACGTACCCAATTCGCCCTATAG
TGAGTCGTATTACGCGCGCTCACTGGCCGTCGTTTTACAACGTCGTGACTGGGAAAACCCTGGCGTTACC
CAACTTAATCGCCTTGCAGCACATCCCCCTTTCGCCAGCTGGCGTAATAGCGAAGAGGCCCGCACCGATC
GCCCTTCCCAACAGTTGCGCAGCCTGAATGGCGAATGGG
[124 nt withheld, positions 2910-3033]
C
[91 nt withheld, positions 3035-3125]
A
[49 nt withheld, positions 3127-3175]
CCTTTGACGTTGGAGTCCACGTTCTTT
[37 nt withheld, positions 3203-3239]
ACCCTATCTCGGTCTATTCTTTTGATTTATAAGGGATTTTGCCGATTTCGGCCTATTGGTTAAAAAATGA
GCTGATTTAACAAAAATTTAACGCGAATTTTAACAAAATATTAACGCTTACAATTTAGGTGGCACTTTTC
GGGGAAATGTGCGCGGAACCCCTATTTGTTTATTTTTCTAAATACATTCAAATATGTATCCGCTCATGAG
ACAATAACCCTGATAAATGCTTCAATAATATTGAAAAAGGAAGAGTATGAGTATTCAACATTTCCGTGTC
GCCCTTATTCCCTTTTTTGCGGCATTTTGCCTTCCTGTTTTTGCTCACCCAGAAACGCTGGTGAAAGTAA
AAGATGCTGAAGATCAGTTGGGTGCACGAGTGGGTTACATCGAACTGGATCTCAACAGCGGTAAGATCCT
TGAGAGTTTTCGCCCCGAAGAACGTTTTCCAATGATGAGCACTTTTAAAGTTCTGCTATGTGGCGCGGTA
TTATCCCGTATTGACGCCGGGCAAGAGCAACTCGGTCGCCGCATACACTATTCTCAGAATGACTTGGTTG
AGTACTCACCAGTCACAGAAAAGCATCTTACGGATGGCATGACAGTAAGAGAATTATGCAGTGCTGCCAT
AACCATGAGTGATAACACTGCGGCCAACTTACTTCTGACAACGATCGGAGGACCGAAGGAGCTAACCGCT
TTTTTGCACAACATGGGGGATCATGTAACTCGCCTTGATCGTTGGGAACCGGAGCTGAATGAAGCCATAC
CAAACGACGAGCGTGACACCACGATGCCTGTAGCAATGGCAACAACGTTGCGCAAACTATTAACTGGCGA
ACTACTTACTCTAGCTTCCCGGCAACAATTAATAGACTGGATGGAGGCGGATAAAGTTGCAGGACCACTT
CTGCGCTCGGCCCTTCCGGCTGGCTGGTTTATTGCTGATAAATCTGGAGCCGGTGAGCGTGGGTCTCGCG
GTATCATTGCAGCACTGGGGCCAGATGGTAAGCCCTCCCGTATCGTAGTTATCTACACGACGGGGAGTCA
GGCAACTATGGATGAACGAAATAGACAGATCGCTGAGATAGGTGCCTCACTGATTAAGCATTGGTAACTG
TCAGACCAAGTTTACTCATATATACTTTAGATTGATTTAAAACTTCATTTTTAATTTAAAAGGATCTAGG
TGAAGATCCTTTTTGATAATCTCATGACCAAAATCCCTTAACGTGAGTTTTCGTTCCACTGAGCGTCAGA
CCCCGTAGAAAAGATCAAAGGATCTTCTTGAGATCCTTTTTTTCTGCGCGTAATCTGCTGCTTGCAAACA
AAAAAACCACCGCTACCAGCGGTGGTTTGTTTGCCGGATCAAGAGCTACCAACTCTTTTTCCGAAGGTAA
CTGGCTTCAGCAGAGCGCAGATACCAAATACTGTTCTTCTAGTGTAGCCGTAGTTAGGCCACCACTTCAA
GAACTCTGTAGCACCGCCTACATACCTCGCTCTGCTAATCCTGTTACCAGTGGCTGCTGCCAGTGGCGAT
AAGTCGTGTCTTACCGGGTTGGACTCAAGACGATAGTTACCGGATAAGGCGCAGCGGTCGGGCTGAACGG
GGGGTTCGTGCACACAGCCCAGCTTGGAGCGAACGACCTACACCGAACTGAGATACCTACAGCGTGAGCT
ATGAGAAAGCGCCACGCTTCCCGAAGGGAGAAAGGCGGACAGGTATCCGGTAAGCGGCAGGGTCGGAACA
GGAGAGCGCACGAGGGAGCTTCCAGGGGGAAACGCCTGGTATCTTTATAGTCCTGTCGGGTTTCGCCACC
TCTGACTTGAGCGTCGATTTTTGTGATGCTCGTCAGGGGGGCGGAGCCTATGGAAAAACGCCAGCAACGC
GGCCTTTTTACGGTTCCTGGCCTTTTGCTGGCCTTTTGCTCACATGTTCTTTCCTGCGTTATCCCCTGAT
TCTGTGGATAACCGTATTACCGCCTTTGAGTGAGCTGATACCGCTCGCCGCAGCCGAACGACCGAGCGCA
GCGAGTCAGTGAGCGAGGAAGCGGAAGAGCGCCCAATACGCAAACCGCCTCTCCCCGCGCGTTGGCCGAT
TCATTAATGCAGCTGGCACGACAGGTTTCCCGACTGGAAAGCGGGCAGTGAGCGCAACGCAATTAATGTG
AGTTAGCTCACTCATTAGGCACCCCAGGCTTTACACTTTATGCTTCCGGCTCGTATGTTGTGTGGAATTG
TGAGCGGATAACAATTTCACACAGGAAACAGCTATGACCATGATTACGCCAAGCGCGCAATTAACCCTCA
CTAAAGGGAACAAAAGCTGGAGCTGCAAGCTTAATGTAGTCTTATGCAATACTCTTGTAGTCTTGCAACA
TGGTAACGATGAGTTAGCAACATGCCTTACAAGGAGAGAAAAAGCACCGTGCATGCCGATTGGTGGAAGT
AAGGTGGTACGATCGTGCCTTATTAGGAAGGCAACAGACGGGTCTGACATGGATTGGACGAACCACTGAA
TTGCCGCATTGCAGAGATATTGTATTTAAGTGCCTAGCTCGATACATAAACGGGTCTCTCTGGTTAGACC
AGATCTGAGCCTGGGAGCTCTCTGGCTAACTAGGGAACCCACTGCTTAAGCCTCAATAAAGCTTGCCTTG
AGTGCTTCAAGTAGTGTGTGCCCGTCTGTTGTGTGACTCTGGTAACTAGAGATCCCTCAGACCCTTTTAG
TCAGTGTGGAAAATCTCTAGCAGTGGCGCCCGAACAGGGACTTGAAAGCGAAAGGGAAACCAGAGGAGCT
CTCTCGACGCAGGACTCGGCTTGCTGAAGCGCGCACGGCAAGAGGCGAGGGGCGGCGACTGGTGAGTACG
CCAAAAATTTTGACTAGCGGAGGCTAGAAGGAGAGAGATGGGTGCGAGAGCGTCAGTATTAAGCGGGGGA
GAATTAGATCGCGATGGGAAAAAATTCGGTTAAGGCCAGGGGGAAAGAAAAAATATAAATTAAAACATAT
AGTATGGGCAAGCAGGGAGCTAGAACGATTCGCAGTTAATCCTGGCCTGTTAGAAACATCAGAAGGCTGT
AGACAAATACTGGGACAGCTACAACCATCCCTTCAGACAGGATCAGAAGAACTTAGATCATTATATAATA
CAGTAGCAACCCTCTATTGTGTGCATCAAAGGATAGAGATAAAAGACACCAAGGAAGCTTTAGACAAGAT
AGAGGAAGAGCAAAACAAAAGTAAGACCACCGCACAGCAAGCGGCCGCTGATCTTCAGACCTGGAGGAGG
AGATATGAGGGACAATTGGAGAAGTGAATTATATAAATATAAAGTAGTAAAAATTGAACCATTAGGAGTA
GCACCCACCAAGGCAAAGAGAAGAGTGGTGCAGAGAGAAAAAAGAGCAGTGGGAATAGGAGCTTTGTTCC
TTGGGTTCTTGGGAGCAGCAGGAAGCACTATGGGCGCAGCGTCAATGACGCTGACGGTACAGGCCAGACA
ATTATTGTCTGGTATAGTGCAGCAGCAGAACAATTTGCTGAGGGCTATTGAGGCGCAACAGCATCTGTTG
CAACTCACAGTCTGGGGCATCAAGCAGCTCCAGGCAAGAATCCTGGCTGTGGAAAGATACCTAAAGGATC
AACAGCTCCTGGGGATTTGGGGTTGCTCTGGAAAACTCATTTGCACCACTGCTGTGCCTTGGAATGCTAG
TTGGAGTAATAAATCTCTGGAACAGATTTGGAATCACACGACCTGGATGGAGTGGGACAGAGAAATTAAC
AATTACACAAGCTTAATACACTCCTTAATTGAAGAATCGCAAAACCAGCAAGAAAAGAATGAACAAGAAT
TATTGGAATTAGATAAATGGGCAAGTTTGTGGAATTGGTTTAACATAACAAATTGGCTGTGGTATATAAA
ATTATTCATAATGATAGTAGGAGGCTTGGTAGGTTTAAGAATAGTTTTTGCTGTACTTTCTATAGTGAAT
AGAGTTAGGCAGGGATATTCACCATTATCGTTTCAGACCCACCTCCCAACCCCGAGGGGACCCTTGCGCC
TTTTCCAAGGCAGCCCTGGGTTTGCGCAGGGACGCGGCTGCTCTGGGCGTGGTTCCGGGAAACGCAGCGG
CGCCGACCCTGGGTCTCGCACATTCTTCACGTCCGTTCGCAGCGTCACCCGGATCTTCGCCGCTACCCTT
GTGGGCCCCCCGGCGACGCTTCCTGCTCCGCCCCTAAGTCGGGAAGGTTCCTTGCGGTTCGCGGCGTGCC
GGACGTGACAAACGGAAGCCGCACGTCTCACTAGTACCCTCGCAGACGGACAGCGCCAGGGAGCAATGGC
AGCGCGCCGACCGCGATGGGCTGTGGCCAATAGCGGCTGCTCAGCAGGGCGCGCCGAGAGCAGCGGCCGG
GAAGGGGCGGTGCGGGAGGCGGGGTGTGGGGCGGTAGTGTGGGCCCTGTTCCTGCCCGCGCGGTGTTCCG
CATTCTGCAAGCCTCCGGAGCGCACGTCGGCAGTCGGCTCCCTCGTTGACCGAATCACCGACCTCTCTCC
CCAGGGGGTACCACCATGGCCAAGCCTTTGTCTCAAGAAGAATCCACCCTCATTGAAAGAGCAACGGCTA
CAATCAACAGCATCCCCATCTCTGAAGACTACAGCGTCGCCAGCGCAGCTCTCTCTAGCGACGGCCGCAT
CTTCACTGGTGTCAATGTATATCATTTTACTGGGGGACCTTGTGCAGAACTCGTGGTGCTGGGCACTGCT
GCTGCTGCGGCAGCTGGCAACCTGACTTGTATCGTCGCGATCGGAAATGAGAACAGGGGCATCTTGAGCC
CCTGCGGACGGTGCCGACAGGTGCTTCTCGATCTGCATCCTGGGATCAAAGCCATAGTGAAGGACAGTGA
TGGACAGCCGACGGCAGTTGGGATTCGTGAATTGCTGCCCTCTGGTTATGTGTGGGAGGGCCTGCAGCTG
CAGTAGTAAGAATTCTAGATCTTGAGACAAATGGCAGTATTCATCCACAATTTTAAAAGAAAAGGGGGGA
TTGGGGGGTACAGTGCAGGGGAAAGAATAGTAGACATAATAGCAACAGACATACAAACTAAAGAATTACA
AAAACAAATTACAAAAATTCAAAATTTTCGGGTTTATTACAGGGACAGCAGAGATCCACTTTGGCGCCGG
CTCGAGGGG
